Addgene plasmid #227923: pML484_RPL36-C-term_XTEN80-mEGFP-3xHA_pTMPLT
Purpose: Homology repair template for genome engineering. Organelle endogenous marker expressing GFP and epitope tags for mass spectrometry.
Depositing lab: Manuel Leonetti. Depositing organization: Chan Zuckerberg Biohub. Publication: Global organelle profiling reveals subcellular localization and remodeling at proteome scale. Hein MY, Peng D, Todorova V, McCarthy F, Kim K, Liu C, Savy L, Januel C, Baltazar-Nunez R, Sekhar M, Vaid S, Bax S, Vangipuram M, Burgess J, Njoya L, Wang E, Ivanov IE, Byrum JR, Pradeep S, Gonzalez CG, Aniseia Y, Creery JS, McMorrow AH, Sunshine S, Yeung-Levy S, DeFelice BC, Mehta SB, Itzhak DN, Elias JE, Leonetti MD. Cell. 2024 Dec 26:S0092-8674(24)01344-8. doi: 10.1016/j.cell.2024.11.028. PubMed 39742809.
Backbone
  Vector backbone: pTwist Amp High Copy
  Backbone manufacturer: Twist Biosciences
  Vector type: CRISPR
Growth in bacteria
  Bacterial resistance: Ampicillin, 100 μg/mL
  Growth temperature: 37°C
  Growth strain: DH5alpha
  Copy number: High Copy
Gene/Insert
  Gene/Insert name: RPL36 homology arms with XTEN80-mEGFP-3xHA for insertion at C terminus
  Species: H. sapiens (human)
  Cloning method: Golden Gate
Terms and licenses: Academic/Nonprofit Terms; Industry Terms: Not Available to Industry
How to cite: pML484_RPL36-C-term_XTEN80-mEGFP-3xHA_pTMPLT was a gift from Manuel Leonetti (Addgene plasmid # 227923 ; http://n2t.net/addgene:227923 ; RRID:Addgene_227923)
