[The description below was written by a language model from this plasmid's Addgene catalogue record and pLannotate feature annotations shown in this document.]
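Description:
pML484_RPL36-C-term_XTEN80-mEGFP-3xHA_pTMPLT is a homology-directed repair donor plasmid for CRISPR-based knock-in at the human RPL36 locus, built by Golden Gate assembly in the pTwist Amp High Copy backbone. It is a purely bacterial propagation vector: a high-copy ColE1/pUC-type origin maintains it in E. coli, and β-lactamase expressed from its own bla promoter provides ampicillin selection. A short lacZα remnant and an attB1-like site are also annotated, and appear to be backbone leftovers with no stated role in the design.

The payload is a tag cassette flanked by human RPL36 homology arms, designed for in-frame insertion at the C terminus of the endogenous gene. The annotated RPL36 coding fragment lies upstream of the tag and presumably belongs to the left arm; the arm boundaries themselves are not annotated. The unannotated stretch between this fragment and mEGFP is consistent with the XTEN80 linker named in the record, a long flexible spacer separating the ribosomal protein from the tag. This is followed by monomeric EGFP and a triple HA epitope, of which only a fragment was detected by the annotation software. No mammalian promoter is annotated, in keeping with a donor template: after a nuclease-induced break and repair, the fusion would be expressed from the native RPL36 promoter at endogenous levels. The nuclease and guide RNA are not part of this plasmid.

RPL36 is a component of the large ribosomal subunit, so the tagged allele serves as an endogenous compartment marker. According to the record, GFP and the epitope tags are intended to support mass spectrometry applications, as part of an organelle marker set for proteome-scale subcellular localization profiling.
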