Features (pLannotate 1.2.2; 8 found; start..end, strand, type, name):
    298..402     -  promoter       AmpR promoter: bla
    489..532     -  CDS            lacZα (fragment): LacZα fragment of β-galactosidase; lacZ fragment
    815..1099    +  CDS            RPL36 (fragment) (sequence partly withheld): RL36_HUMAN - Experimental evidence at protein level: Swiss-Prot protein existence level 1. Component of the large ribosomal subunit. From Homo sapiens (Human).
   1421..2134    +  CDS            mEGFP: mEGFP is a basic (constitutively fluorescent) green fluorescent protein published in 2002, derived from Aequorea victoria. It has moderate acid sensitivity.
   2174..2200    +  CDS            3xHA (fragment): three tandem HA epitope tags
   2990..3578    -  rep_origin     ori: high-copy-number ColE1/pMB1/pBR322/pUC origin of replication
   3695..3719    -  protein_bind   attB1: mutant version of attB; recombination site for the Gateway® BP reaction BP Clonase™
   3819..297     -  CDS            AmpR (across the origin): β-lactamase; bla; confers resistance to ampicillin, carbenicillin, and related antibiotics
>Addgene plasmid #227923 | pML484_RPL36-C-term_XTEN80-mEGFP-3xHA_pTMPLT | addgene full sequence | sequence record 456037 | Addgene NGS Result
GTCATTCTGAGAATAGTGTATGCGGCGACCGAGTTGCTCTTGCCCGGCGTCAATACGGGATAATACCGCG
CCACATAGCAGAACTTTAAAAGTGCTCATCATTGGAAAACGTTCTTCGGGGCGAAAACTCTCAAGGATCT
TACCGCTGTTGAGATCCAGTTCGATGTAACCCACTCGTGCACCCAACTGATCTTCAGCATCTTTTACTTT
CACCAGCGTTTCTGGGTGAGCAAAAACAGGAAGGCAAAATGCCGCAAAAAAGGGAATAAGGGCGACACGG
AAATGTTGAATACTCATACTCTTCCTTTTTCAATATTATTGAAGCATTTATCAGGGTTATTGTCTCATGA
GCGGATACATATTTGAATGTATTTAGAAAAATAAACAAATAGGGGTTCCGCGCACATTTCCCCGAAAAGT
GCCAGATACCTGAAACAAAACCCATCGTACGGCCAAGGAAGTCTCCAATAACTGTGATCCACCACAAGCG
CCAGGGTTTTCCCAGTCACGACGTTGTAAAACGACGGCCAGTCATGCATAATCCGCACGCATCTGGAATA
AGGAAGTGCCATTCCGCCTGACCTGGAGCTTACTGGTGTCACTTCGCGTCCTGCCAGTGTTGCGGAGACT
GGGACTTAGGGAGGATGGGAGCTGCTCCGGGCGCGGCGAAAAGCGCTAGGCGTTAATACCTTGGTTCTCA
CAGCTACCCACAGAGGGGAGGAAGTAGCCAGGGAAATCGCGGCAGCGCGAGAGAAGCTGCTTAACTAGAA
TGCAGGGATCCCCCTACCCTGACGGCCGCCCCTTTCCCCCCTAGCGTCTGACCAAACACACCAAGTTCGT
GCGGGACATGATTCGGGAGGTGTGTGGCTTTGCCCCGTACGAGCGGCGCGCCATGGAGTTACTGAAGGTC
TCCAAGGACAAACGGGCCCTCAAATTTATCAAGAAAAGGGTAGGTGGGCGCTGCCGGCCGAGGGGCGGGG
TGGGATGGGAGTCAGGGCCGGGCTGACGGCGGCCTCGTCCCTGGCAGGTGGGGACGCAC
[75 nt withheld, positions 1040-1114]
TCTGGTGGTACTTCCGGGGGAGGGCCGAGCTCTGGCGCACCCCCACCAAGTGGAGGGTCACCTGCCGGGT
CCCCAACATCTACTGAAGAAGGCACCAGCGAATCCGCAACGCCCGAGTCAGGCCCTGGTACCTCCACAGA
ACCATCTGAAGGTAGTGCGCCTGGTTCCCCAGCTGGAAGCCCTACTTCCACCGAAGAAGGCACGTCAACC
GAACCAAGTGAAGGATCTGCCCCTGGGACCAGCACTGAACCATCTGAGGGTGGCGGATTGGAAGTTTTGT
TTCAAGGTCCAGGATCTAACGGCAGCGTGAGCAAGGGCGAGGAGCTGTTCACCGGGGTGGTGCCCATCCT
GGTCGAGCTGGACGGCGACGTAAACGGCCACAAGTTCAGCGTGTCCGGCGAGGGCGAGGGCGATGCCACC
TACGGCAAGCTGACCCTGAAGTTCATCTGCACCACCGGCAAGCTGCCCGTGCCCTGGCCCACCCTCGTGA
CCACCCTGACCTACGGCGTGCAGTGCTTCAGCCGCTACCCCGACCACATGAAGCAGCACGACTTCTTCAA
GTCCGCCATGCCCGAAGGCTACGTCCAGGAGCGCACCATCTTCTTCAAGGACGACGGCAACTACAAGACC
CGCGCCGAGGTGAAGTTCGAGGGCGACACCCTGGTGAACCGCATCGAGCTGAAGGGCATCGACTTCAAGG
AGGACGGCAACATCCTGGGGCACAAGCTGGAGTACAACTACAACAGCCACAACGTCTATATCATGGCCGA
CAAGCAGAAGAACGGCATCAAGGTGAACTTCAAGATCCGCCACAACATCGAGGACGGCAGCGTGCAGCTC
GCCGACCACTACCAGCAGAACACCCCCATCGGCGACGGCCCCGTGCTGCTGCCCGACAACCACTACCTGA
GCACCCAGTCCAAGCTGAGCAAAGACCCCAACGAGAAGCGCGATCACATGGTCCTGCTGGAGTTCGTGAC
CGCCGCCGGGATCACTCTCGGCATGGACGAGCTGTACAAGGCTGGAGCTGGCTATCCATACGATGTTCCA
GATTACGCTTATCCGTATGACGTCCCGGACTATGCATACCCCTATGATGTACCCGACTACGCCGGTGCAG
GGAGTGGAAGTTGAGCCGGTCCGGTGCGGTCTGGCTGTTATATTGAAGTGCTACACACTAGCCCTTTCTC
TCCTGCTGTCCGTGGGTGGGTGTGGGTGTGTCGGGGGCCCGCAGTCCCCTGTCTGGTGCCCGCTCTGAGC
CACACCCTCTCCGGGTGCTGCCTGGTCGTGAATCAAAAGCCGTGGCCCGCCCACCCTTCCCGGGGCAGCA
GGTGAGGAAGCCGCCGTACTGCAAATGACTTTAATCATTAAATAGCTTCTATGCCACACTCTGATTAAGC
CGACTGAGGTCCCTGGGATCTGGGTCACTGGACCGAGCTGCTCGCTCGGTGGCTCCACTGCCAGGTCCGG
GCGCGCTCCCCACAGCGCTCAGTTCTGGCCCAGACAGGGCCTGACATCCAGTTCTGGCCCAGACAGGGCC
TGACATCCGCCGCCTGCAGTCCCGGGGTGGCCGTCACCGTTCCACGGCCAGCGCCTCTGCCTGCTCGTCC
GCGTCAGAAGACCGTCAGTGAAGGCTAGGTGGAGGCTCAGTGATGATAAGTCTGCGATGGTGGATGCATG
TGTCATGGTCATAGCTGTTTCCTGTGTGAAATTGTTATCCGCTCAGAGGGCACAATCCTATTCCGCGCTA
TCCGACAATCTCCAAGACATTAGGTGGAGTTCAGTTCGGCGTATGGCATATGTCGCTGGAAAGAACATGT
GAGCAAAAGGCCAGCAAAAGGCCAGGAACCGTAAAAAGGCCGCGTTGCTGGCGTTTTTCCATAGGCTCCG
CCCCCCTGACGAGCATCACAAAAATCGACGCTCAAGTCAGAGGTGGCGAAACCCGACAGGACTATAAAGA
TACCAGGCGTTTCCCCCTGGAAGCTCCCTCGTGCGCTCTCCTGTTCCGACCCTGCCGCTTACCGGATACC
TGTCCGCCTTTCTCCCTTCGGGAAGCGTGGCGCTTTCTCATAGCTCACGCTGTAGGTATCTCAGTTCGGT
GTAGGTCGTTCGCTCCAAGCTGGGCTGTGTGCACGAACCCCCCGTTCAGCCCGACCGCTGCGCCTTATCC
GGTAACTATCGTCTTGAGTCCAACCCGGTAAGACACGACTTATCGCCACTGGCAGCAGCCACTGGTAACA
GGATTAGCAGAGCGAGGTATGTAGGCGGTGCTACAGAGTTCTTGAAGTGGTGGCCTAACTACGGCTACAC
TAGAAGAACAGTATTTGGTATCTGCGCTCTGCTGAAGCCAGTTACCTTCGGAAAAAGAGTTGGTAGCTCT
TGATCCGGCAAACAAACCACCGCTGGTAGCGGTGGTTTTTTTGTTTGCAAGCAGCAGATTACGCGCAGAA
AAAAAGGATCTCAAGAAGATCCTTTGATCTTTTCTACGGGGTCTGACGCTCTATTCAACAAAGCCGCCGT
CCCGTCAAGTCAGCGTAAATGGGTAGGGGGCTTCAAATCGTCCTCGTGATACCAATTCGGAGCCTGCTTT
TTTGTACAAACTTGTTGATAATGGCAATTCAAGGATCTTCACCTAGATCCTTTTAAATTAAAAATGAAGT
TTTAAATCAATCTAAAGTATATATGAGTAAACTTGGTCTGACAGTTACCAATGCTTAATCAGTGAGGCAC
CTATCTCAGCGATCTGTCTATTTCGTTCATCCATAGTTGCCTGACTCCCCGTCGTGTAGATAACTACGAT
ACGGGAGGGCTTACCATCTGGCCCCAGTGCTGCAATGATACCGCGAGAGCCACGCTCACCGGCTCCAGAT
TTATCAGCAATAAACCAGCCAGCCGGAAGGGCCGAGCGCAGAAGTGGTCCTGCAACTTTATCCGCCTCCA
TCCAGTCTATTAATTGTTGCCGGGAAGCTAGAGTAAGTAGTTCGCCAGTTAATAGTTTGCGCAACGTTGT
TGCCATTGCTACAGGCATCGTGGTGTCACGCTCGTCGTTTGGTATGGCTTCATTCAGCTCCGGTTCCCAA
CGATCAAGGCGAGTTACATGATCCCCCATGTTGTGCAAAAAAGCGGTTAGCTCCTTCGGTCCTCCGATCG
TTGTCAGAAGTAAGTTGGCCGCAGTGTTATCACTCATGGTTATGGCAGCACTGCATAATTCTCTTACTGT
CATGCCATCCGTAAGATGCTTTTCTGTGACTGGTGAGTACTCAACCAA
